Addgene plasmid #158639: pSLIK 3xFLAG-MAVS-Ala148,Ala271 hygro
Purpose: Lentiviral expression vector for an inducible 3xFLAG-tagged MAVS mutant construct
Depositing lab: Kevin Janes. Depositing organization: University of Virginia. Publication: Modeling the complete kinetics of coxsackievirus B3 reveals human determinants of host-cell feedback. Lopacinski AB, Sweatt AJ, Smolko CM, Gray-Gaillard E, Borgman CA, Shah M, Janes KA. Cell Syst. 2021 Apr 21;12(4):304-323.e13. doi: 10.1016/j.cels.2021.02.004. Epub 2021 Mar 18. PubMed 33740397.
Backbone
  Vector backbone: pSLIK hygro
  Backbone manufacturer: Addgene #25737
  Vector type: Lentiviral
  Selectable markers: Hygromycin
Growth in bacteria
  Bacterial resistance: Ampicillin, 100 μg/mL
  Growth temperature: 30°C
  Growth strain: NEB Stable
  Copy number: Unknown
Gene/Insert
  Gene/Insert name: MAVS (alt names: IPS-1; VISA)
  Species: H. sapiens (human)
  Mutation: Q148A/Q271A
  Entrez Gene: MAVS (a.k.a. CARDIF, IPS-1, IPS1, VISA)
  Tag / fusion protein: 3XFLAG (N terminal on insert)
  Cloning method: Gateway Cloning
Terms and licenses: Academic/Nonprofit Terms; Industry Terms: Not Available to Industry
Depositor comments: The plasmid differs from the MAVS reference sequence at 3 position (Q93E, Q198K, and S409F). This plasmid has an additional Q148A and Q271A mutation. For pSLIK vectors, it is recommended to use zeocin in addition to ampicillin for bacterial selection.
How to cite: pSLIK 3xFLAG-MAVS-Ala148,Ala271 hygro was a gift from Kevin Janes (Addgene plasmid # 158639 ; http://n2t.net/addgene:158639 ; RRID:Addgene_158639)
