[The description below was written by a language model from this plasmid's Addgene catalogue record and pLannotate feature annotations shown in this document.]
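Description:
pSLIK 3xFLAG-MAVS-Ala148,Ala271 hygro is a single-vector, doxycycline-inducible lentiviral expression plasmid of about 14.4 kb, built on the pSLIK hygro backbone by Gateway recombination. In bacteria it replicates from a high-copy ColE1/pUC-type origin and carries an ampicillin resistance gene. An EM7/SV40-driven bleomycin (Zeocin) resistance cassette lies outside the viral unit, and the depositor recommends using it as an additional bacterial selection. An f1 origin is also present. The viral genome is transcribed from a CMV enhancer/promoter fused to a truncated HIV-1 5' LTR. It includes the Ψ packaging signal with a partial gag sequence, the RRE, cPPT/CTS, a WPRE and a truncated 3' LTR followed by a bGH polyadenylation signal. This layout is typical of a Tat-independent transfer vector that needs packaging functions supplied in trans.

The payload sits between attB1 and attB2 sites. A tight TRE promoter (seven tet operators plus a minimal CMV promoter) drives human MAVS, also known as IPS-1 or VISA, with an N-terminal 3xFLAG tag. MAVS is the adaptor that relays RIG-I/MDA5 sensing of viral RNA to NF-κB and IRF activation. This version carries Q148A and Q271A substitutions, and the depositor also notes three differences from the reference sequence (Q93E, Q198K, S409F). Downstream, a human ubiquitin C promoter expresses rtTA3, followed by an EMCV IRES and a hygromycin resistance gene. Transduced cells can therefore be selected with hygromycin and constitutively produce the transactivator that switches on the TRE in the presence of doxycycline. The construct is intended for inducible expression of this tagged MAVS mutant in mammalian cells and was deposited with a study modeling coxsackievirus B3 infection kinetics and host-cell feedback. The record does not state the functional rationale for the two alanine substitutions.
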