Features (pLannotate 1.2.2; 42 found; start..end, strand, type, name):
     45..145     +  CDS            Rev (fragment): human immunodeficiency virus 1 (HIV-1) Rev protein; rev; enhances nuclear export of unspliced and incompletely spliced viral mRNAs
    195..312     +  misc_feature   cPPT/CTS: central polypurine tract and central termination sequence of HIV-1
    369..393     +  protein_bind   attB1: mutant version of attB; recombination site for the Gateway® BP reaction BP Clonase™
    425..739     +  promoter       tight TRE promoter: Tet-responsive promoter PTight, consisting of seven tet operator sequences followed by the minimal CMV promoter
    748..813     +  CDS            3xFLAG: three tandem FLAG® epitope tags, followed by an enterokinase cleavage site
    820..2439    +  CDS            MAVS: MAVS_HUMAN - Also known as IPS1, KIAA1271, VISA. Experimental evidence at protein level: Swiss-Prot protein existence level 1. Required for innate immune defense against viruses (PubMed:16125763, PubMed:16127453, PubMed:16153868, PubMed:16177806, PubMed:19631370, PubMed:20451243, PubMed:23087404, PubMed:20127681, PubMed:21170385). Acts downstream of DHX33, DDX58/RIG-I and IFIH1/MDA5, which detect intracellular dsRNA produced during viral replication, to coordinate pathways leading to the activation of NF-kappa-B, IRF3 and IRF7, and to the subsequent induction of antiviral cytokines such as IFN
   2478..2502    -  protein_bind   attB2: mutant version of attB; recombination site for the Gateway® BP reaction BP Clonase™
   2552..3763    +  promoter       UbC promoter: human ubiquitin C promoter
   3828..3880    +  misc_feature   MCS (fragment): multiple cloning site
   3888..4585    +  CDS            rtTA3 (fragment): reverse tetracycline transactivator 3 activates expression from Tet-responsive promoters in the presence of doxycycline
   4515..4625    +  CDS            VP48: 3 tandem repeats of the minimal activation domain of herpes simplex virus VP16 (Cheng et al., 2013)
   4798..5260    +  misc_feature   IRES: internal ribosome entry site (IRES) of the encephalomyocarditis virus (EMCV)
   5318..6338    +  CDS            HygR (fragment): aminoglycoside phosphotransferase from E. coli; aph(4)-Ia; confers resistance to hygromycin
   6356..6634    +  CDS            yokD (fragment): YOKD_BACSU - Experimental evidence at protein level: Swiss-Prot protein existence level 1. May contribute to antibiotic resistance. From Bacillus subtilis (strain 168).
   6664..6747    +  CDS            large T antigen (fragment): large T antigen from SV40 (simian virus 40)
   6781..6804    +  misc_feature   MCS (fragment): pBluescript multiple cloning site
   6804..7392    +  misc_feature   WPRE: woodchuck hepatitis virus posttranscriptional regulatory element
   7393..7412    +  misc_feature   MCS (fragment): pBluescript multiple cloning site
   7414..7914    +  CDS            nef (fragment): NEF_HV1LA - Experimental evidence at protein level: Swiss-Prot protein existence level 1. Extracellular Nef protein targets CD4(+) T-lymphocytes for apoptosis by interacting with CXCR4 surface receptors. From Human immunodeficiency virus type 1 group M subtype B (isolate Lai) (HIV-1).
   7921..8101    +  LTR            5' LTR (truncated): truncated 5' long terminal repeat (LTR) from HIV-1
   8133..8357    +  polyA_signal   bGH poly(A) signal: bovine growth hormone polyadenylation signal
   8361..8382    +  promoter       SV40 promoter (fragment): SV40 enhancer and early promoter
   8403..8831    +  rep_origin     f1 ori (sequence partly withheld): f1 bacteriophage origin of replication; arrow indicates direction of (+) strand synthesis
   8845..9174    +  promoter       SV40 promoter: SV40 enhancer and early promoter
   9222..9269    +  promoter       EM7 promoter: synthetic bacterial promoter&nbsp
   9288..9662    +  CDS            BleoR: antibiotic-binding protein; Sh ble from Streptoalloteichus hindustanus; confers resistance to bleomycin, phleomycin, and Zeocin™
   9672..9797    +  CDS            ble (fragment): BLE_KLEPN - Experimental evidence at protein level: Swiss-Prot protein existence level 1. Binding protein with a strong affinity to the bleomycin family of antibiotics. Binds to CL990; an antimitotic-antibiotic compound. From Klebsiella pneumoniae.
   9792..9913    +  polyA_signal   SV40 poly(A) signal: SV40 polyadenylation signal
   9984..10006   -  protein_bind   lac operator (fragment): The lac repressor binds to the lac operator to inhibit transcription in E. coli. This inhibition can be relieved by adding lactose or isopropyl-β-D-thiogalactopyranoside (IPTG). lac repressor encoded by lacI
  10010..10040   -  promoter       lac promoter: promoter for the E. coli lac operon
  10055..10076   -  protein_bind   CAP binding site: CAP binding activates transcription in the presence of cAMP. E. coli catabolite activator protein
  10089..10181   -  CDS            lacI (fragment): lac repressor; lacI; The lac repressor binds to the lac operator to inhibit transcription in E. coli. This inhibition can be relieved by adding lactose or isopropyl-β-D-thiogalactopyranoside (IPTG).
  10364..10952   -  rep_origin     ori: high-copy-number ColE1/pMB1/pBR322/pUC origin of replication
  11123..11983   -  CDS            AmpR: β-lactamase; bla; confers resistance to ampicillin, carbenicillin, and related antibiotics
  11984..12088   -  promoter       AmpR promoter: bla
  12147..12199   -  misc_feature   bom (fragment): basis of mobility region from pBR322
  12354..12733   +  enhancer       CMV enhancer: human cytomegalovirus immediate early enhancer
  12734..12933   +  promoter       CMV promoter: human cytomegalovirus (CMV) immediate early promoter
  12951..13131   +  LTR            5' LTR (truncated): truncated 5' long terminal repeat (LTR) from HIV-1
  13178..13303   +  misc_feature   HIV-1 Ψ: packaging signal of human immunodeficiency virus type 1
  13287..13650   +  CDS            HIV-1 gag (fragment): gag protein from human immunodeficiency virus 1; gag
  13796..14029   +  misc_feature   RRE: The Rev response element (RRE) of HIV-1 allows for Rev-dependent mRNA export from the nucleus to the cytoplasm.
>Addgene plasmid #158639 | pSLIK 3xFLAG-MAVS-Ala148,Ala271 hygro | addgene full sequence | sequence record 311807 | Addgene NGS Result
TAGTGAATAGAGTTAGGCAGGGATATTCACCATTATCGTTTCAGACCCACCTCCCAACCCCGAGGGGACC
CGACAGGCCCGAAGGAATAGAAGAAGAAGGTGGAGAGAGAGACAGAGACAGATCCATTCGATTAGTGAAC
GGATCGGCACTGCGTGCGCCAATTCTGCAGACAAATGGCAGTATTCATCCACAATTTTAAAAGAAAAGGG
GGGATTGGGGGGTACAGTGCAGGGGAAAGAATAGTAGACATAATAGCAACAGACATACAAACTAAAGAAT
TACAAAAACAAATTACAAAAATTCAAAATTTTCGGGTTTATTACAGGGACAGCAGAGATCCAGTTTGGTT
AATTCTAGACAGTTATCAACAAGTTTGTACAAAAAAGCAGGCTTTAAAGGAACCAATTCAGTCGACTGGA
TCCCGAGTTTACTCCCTATCAGTGATAGAGAACGTATGTCGAGTTTACTCCCTATCAGTGATAGAGAACG
ATGTCGAGTTTACTCCCTATCAGTGATAGAGAACGTATGTCGAGTTTACTCCCTATCAGTGATAGAGAAC
GTATGTCGAGTTTACTCCCTATCAGTGATAGAGAACGTATGTCGAGTTTATCCCTATCAGTGATAGAGAA
CGTATGTCGAGTTTACTCCCTATCAGTGATAGAGAACGTATGTCGAGGTAGGCGTGTACGGTGGGAGGCC
TATATAAGCAGAGCTCGTTTAGTGAACCGTCAGATCGCCACTAGATGGACTACAAAGACCATGACGGTGA
TTATAAAGATCATGACATCGATTACAAGGATGACGATGACAAGACTAGTATGCCGTTTGCTGAAGACAAG
ACCTATAAGTATATCTGCCGCAATTTCAGCAATTTTTGCAATGTGGATGTTGTAGAGATTCTGCCTTACC
TGCCCTGCCTCACAGCAAGAGACCAGGATCGACTGCGGGCCACCTGCACACTCTCAGGGAACCGGGACAC
CCTCTGGCATCTCTTCAATACCCTTCAGCGGCGGCCCGGCTGGGTGGAGTACTTCATTGCGGCACTGAGG
GGCTGTGAGCTAGTTGATCTCGCGGACGAAGTGGCCTCTGTCTACGAGAGCTACCAGCCTCGGACCTCGG
ACCGTCCCCCAGACCCACTGGAGCCACCGTCACTTCCTGCTGAGAGGCCAGGGCCCCCCACACCTGCTGC
GGCCCACAGCATCCCCTACAACAGCTGCAGAGAGAAGGAGCCAAGTTACCCCATGCCTGTCCAGGAGACC
GCGGCGCCAGAGTCCCCAGGAGAGAATTCAGAGCAAGCCCTGCAGACGCTCAGCCCCAGAGCCATCCCAA
GGAATCCAGATGGTGGCCCCCTGGAGTCCTCCTCTGACCTGGCAGCCCTCAGCCCTCTGACCTCCAGCGG
GCATCAGGAGAAGGACACAGAACTGGGCAGTACCCACACAGCAGGTGCGACCTCCAGCCTCACACCATCC
CGTGGGCCTGTGTCTCCATCTGTCTCCTTCCAGCCCCTGGCCCGTTCCACCCCCAGGGCAAGCCGCTTGC
CTGGACCCACAGGGTCAGTTGTATCTACTGGCACCTCCTTCTCCTCCTCATCCCCTGGCTTGGCCTCTGC
AGGGGCTGCAGAGGGTAAAGCGGGTGCAGAGAGTGACCAGGCCGAGCCTATCATCTGCTCCAGTGGGGCA
GAGGCACCTGCCAACTCTCTGCCCTCCAAAGTGCCTACCACCTTGATGCCTGTGAACACAGTGGCCCTGA
AAGTGCCTGCCAACCCAGCATCTGTCAGCACAGTGCCCTCCAAGTTGCCAACTAGCTCAAAGCCCCCTGG
TGCAGTGCCTTCTAATGCGCTCACCAATCCAGCACCATCCAAATTGCCCATCAACTCAACCCGTGCTGGC
ATGGTGCCATCCAAAGTGCCTACTAGCATGGTGCTCACCAAGGTGTCTGCCAGCACAGTCCCCACTGACG
GGAGCAGCAGAAATGAGGAGACCCCAGCAGCTCCAACACCCGCCGGCGCCACTGGAGGCAGCTCAGCCTG
GCTAGACAGCAGCTTTGAGAATAGGGGCCTTGGGTCGGAGCTGAGTAAGCCTGGCGTGCTGGCATCCCAG
GTAGACAGCCCGTTCTCGGGCTGCTTCGAGGATCTTGCCATCAGTGCCAGCACCTCCTTGGGCATGGGGC
CCTGCCATGGCCCAGAGGAGAATGAGTATAAGTCCGAGGGCACCTTTGGGATCCACGTGGCTGAGAACCC
CAGCATCCAGCTCCTGGAGGGCAACCCTGGGCCACCTGCGGACCCGGATGGCGGCCCCAGGCCACAAGCC
GACCGGAAGTTCCAGGAGAGGGAGGTGCCATGCCACAGGCCCTCACCTGGGGCTCTGTGGCTCCAGGTGG
CTGTGACAGGGGTGCTGGTAGTCACACTCCTGGTGGTGCTGTACCGGCGGCGTCTGCACTAGCAATTGGA
AGACTAATGCGTTTTCGAGATATCTAGACCCAGCTTTCTTGTACAAAGTGGTTGATAACATCTCGAGCCA
TAAAGATGGTTAATTAACCCACCCAAGATCTGGCCTCCGCGCCGGGTTTTGGCGCCTCCCGCGGGCGCCC
CCCTCCTCACGGCGAGCGCTGCCACGTCAGACGAAGGGCGCAGCGAGCGTCCTGATCCTTCCGCCCGGAC
GCTCAGGACAGCGGCCCGCTGCTCATAAGACTCGGCCTTAGAACCCCAGTATCAGCAGAAGGACATTTTA
GGACGGGACTTGGGTGACTCTAGGGCACTGGTTTTCTTTCCAGAGAGCGGAACAGGCGAGGAAAAGTAGT
CCCTTCTCGGCGATTCTGCGGAGGGATCTCCGTGGGGCGGTGAACGCCGATGATTATATAAGGACGCGCC
GGGTGTGGCACAGCTAGTTCCGTCGCAGCCGGGATTTGGGTCGCGGTTCTTGTTTGTGGATCGCTGTGAT
CGTCACTTGGTGAGTAGCGGGCTGCTGGGCTGGCCGGGGCTTTCGTGGCCGCCGGGCCGCTCGGTGGGAC
GGAAGCGTGTGGAGAGACCGCCAAGGGCTGTAGTCTGGGTCCGCGAGCAAGGTTGCCCTGAACTGGGGGT
TGGGGGGAGCGCAGCAAAATGGCGGCTGTTCCCGAGTCTTGAATGGAAGACGCTTGTGAGGCGGGCTGTG
AGGTCGTTGAAACAAGGTGGGGGGCATGGTGGGCGGCAAGAACCCAAGGTCTTGAGGCCTTCGCTAATGC
GGGAAAGCTCTTATTCGGGTGAGATGGGCTGGGGCACCATCTGGGGACCCTGACGTGAAGTTTGTCACTG
ACTGGAGAACTCGGTTTGTCGTCTGTTGCGGGGGCGGCAGTTATGGCGGTGCCGTTGGGCAGTGCACCCG
TACCTTTGGGAGCGCGCGCCCTCGTCGTGTCGTGACGTCACCCGTTCTGTTGGCTTATAATGCAGGGTGG
GGCCACCTGCCGGTAGGTGTGCGGTAGGCTTTTCTCCGTCGCAGGACGCAGGGTTCGGGCCTAGGGTAGG
CTCTCCTGAATCGACAGGCGCCGGACCTCTGGTGAGGGGAGGGATAAGTGAGGCGTCAGTTTCTTTGGTC
GGTTTTATGTACCTATCTTCTTAAGTAGCTGAAGCTCCGGTTTTGAACTATGCGCTCGGGGTTGGCGAGT
GTGTTTTGTGAAGTTTTTTAGGCACCTTTTGAAATGTAATCATTTGGGTCAATATGTAATTTTCAGTGTT
AGACTAGTAAATTGTCCGCTAAATTCTGGCCGTTTTTGGCTTTTTTGTTAGACGAAGCTTGGTACCGAGC
TCGGATCTCCACCCCGTACCGGTCCTGCAGGATTTAAATGGCGCGCCGCTAGCGCTACCGGACTCAGATC
TCGAGCTCAAGCTTCGAATTCTGCAGTCGAATTCACCATGTCTAGACTGGACAAGAGCAAAGTCATAAAC
GGAGCTCTGGAATTACTCAATGGTGTCGGTATCGAAGGCCTGACGACAAGGAAACTCGCTCAAAAGCTGG
GAGTTGAGCAGCCTACCCTGTACTGGCACGTGAAGAACAAGCGGGCCCTGCTCGATGCCCTGCCAATCGA
GATGCTGGACAGGCATCATACCCACTTCTGCCCCCTGGAAGGCGAGTCATGGCAAGACTTTCTGCGGAAC
AACGCCAAGTCATACCGCTGTGCTCTCCTCTCACATCGCGACGGGGCTAAAGTGCATCTCGGCACCCGCC
CAACAGAGAAACAGTACGAAACCCTGGAAAATCAGCTCGCGTTCCTGTGTCAGCAAGGCTTCTCCCTGGA
GAACGCACTGTACGCTCTGTCCGCCGTGGGCCACTTTACACTGGGCTGCGTATTGGAGGAACAGGAGCAT
CAAGTAGCAAAAGAGGAAAGAGAGACACCTACCACCGATTCTATGCCCCCACTTCTGAGACAAGCAATTG
AGCTGTTCGACCGGCAGGGAGCCGAACCTGCCTTCCTTTTCGGCCTGGAACTAATCATATGTGGCCTGGA
GAAACAGCTAAAGTGCGAAAGCGGCGGGCCGACCGACGCCCTTGACGATTTTGACTTAGACATGCTCCCA
GCCGATGCCCTTGACGACTTTGACCTTGATATGCTGCCTGCTGACGCTCTTGACGATTTTGACCTTGACA
TGCTCCCCGGGTAACTAAGTAAGGATCCGCGGCCGCACTAGAGGAATTCCGCCCCTCTCCCCCCCCCCCC
TCTCCCTCCCCCCCCCCTAACGTTACTGGCCGAAGCCGCTTGGAATAAGGCCGGTGTGCGTTTGTCTATA
TGTTATTTTCCACCATATTGCCGTCTTTTGGCAATGTGAGGGCCCGGAAACCTGGCCCTGTCTTCTTGAC
GAGCATTCCTAGGGGTCTTTCCCCTCTCGCCAAAGGAATGCAAGGTCTGTTGAATGTCGTGAAGGAAGCA
GTTCCTCTGGAAGCTTCTTGAAGACAAACAACGTCTGTAGCGACCCTTTGCAGGCAGCGGAACCCCCCAC
CTGGCGACAGGTGCCTCTGCGGCCAAAAGCCACGTGTATAAGATACACCTGCAAAGGCGGCACAACCCCA
GTGCCACGTTGTGAGTTGGATAGTTGTGGAAAGAGTCAAATGGCTCTCCTCAAGCGTATTCAACAAGGGG
CTGAAGGATGCCCAGAAGGTACCCCATTGTATGGGATCTGATCTGGGGCCTCGGTGCACATGCTTTACAT
GTGTTTAGTCGAGGTTAAAAAAACGTCTAGGCCCCCCGAACCACGGGGACGTGGTTTTCCTTTGAAAAAC
ACGATGATAAGCTTACCGGTACGCGTGATAGCTTGCCACAACCCGTACCAAAGATGGATAGATCCGGAAA
GCCTGAACTCACCGCGACGTCTGTCGAGAAGTTTCTGATCGAAAAGTTCGACAGCGTCTCCGACCTGATG
CAGCTCTCGGAGGGCGAAGAATCTCGTGCTTTCAGCTTCGATGTAGGAGGGCGTGGATATGTCCTGCGGG
TAAATAGCTGCGCCGATGGTTTCTACAAAGATCGTTATGTTTATCGGCACTTTGCATCGGCCGCGCTCCC
GATTCCGGAAGTGCTTGACATTGGGGAATTCAGCGAGAGCCTGACCTATTGCATCTCCCGCCGTGCACAG
GGTGTCACGTTGCAAGACCTGCCTGAAACCGAACTGCCCGCTGTTCTGCAGCCGGTCGCGGAGGCCATGG
ATGCGATCGCTGCGGCCGATCTTAGCCAGACGAGCGGGTTCGGCCCATTCGGACCGCAAGGAATCGGTCA
ATACACTACATGGCGTGATTTCATATGCGCGATTGCTGATCCCCATGTGTATCACTGGCAAACTGTGATG
GACGACACCGTCAGTGCGTCCGTCGCGCAGGCTCTCGATGAGCTGATGCTTTGGGCCGAGGACTGCCCCG
AAGTCCGGCACCTCGTGCACGCGGATTTCGGCTCCAACAATGTCCTGACGGACAATGGCCGCATAACAGC
GGTCATTGACTGGAGCGAGGCGATGTTCGGGGATTCCCAATACGAGGTCGCCAACATCTTCTTCTGGAGG
CCGTGGTTGGCTTGTATGGAGCAGCAGACGCGCTACTTCGAGCGGAGGCATCCGGAGCTTGCAGGATCGC
CGCGGCTCCGGGCGTATATGCTCCGCATTGGTCTTGACCAACTCTATCAGAGCTTGGTTGACGGCAATTT
CGATGATGCAGCTTGGGCGCAGGGTCGATGCGACGCAATCGTCCGATCCGGAGCCGGGACTGTCGGGCGT
ACACAAATCGCCCGCAGAAGCGCGGCCGTCTGGACCGATGGCTGTGTAGAAGTACTCGCCGATAGTGGAA
ACCGACGCCCCAGCACTCGTCCGAGGGCAAAGGAATAGAGTAGATGCCGACCGAACAAGAGCTGATTTCG
AGAACGCCTCAGCCAGCAACTCGCGCGAGCCTAGCAAGGCAAATGCGAGAGAACGGCCTTACGCTTGGTG
GCACAGTTCTCGTCCACAGTTCGCTAAGCTCGCTCGGCTGGGTCGCGGGAGGGCCGGTCGCAGTGATTCA
GGCCCTTCTGGATTGTGTTGGTCCCCAGGGCACGATTGTCATGCCCACGCACTCGGGTGATCTGACTGAT
CCCGCAGATTGGAGATCGCCGCCCGTGCCTGCCGATTGGGTGCAGATCTCTAGATCTGTACAAGTAAAGC
GGCCGCGACTCTAGATCATAATCAGCCATACCACATTTGTAGAGGTTTTACTTGCTTTAAAAAACCTCCC
ACACCTCCCCCTGAACCTGAAACATAAAATGAATGCAATTGTTGTTGTTTAGTCCCTCCCAATTCGATAT
CAAGCTTATCGATAATCAACCTCTGGATTACAAAATTTGTGAAAGATTGACTGGTATTCTTAACTATGTT
GCTCCTTTTACGCTATGTGGATACGCTGCTTTAATGCCTTTGTATCATGCTATTGCTTCCCGTATGGCTT
TCATTTTCTCCTCCTTGTATAAATCCTGGTTGCTGTCTCTTTATGAGGAGTTGTGGCCCGTTGTCAGGCA
ACGTGGCGTGGTGTGCACTGTGTTTGCTGACGCAACCCCCACTGGTTGGGGCATTGCCACCACCTGTCAG
CTCCTTTCCGGGACTTTCGCTTTCCCCCTCCCTATTGCCACGGCGGAACTCATCGCCGCCTGCCTTGCCC
GCTGCTGGACAGGGGCTCGGCTGTTGGGCACTGACAATTCCGTGGTGTTGTCGGGGAAATCATCGTCCTT
TCCTTGGCTGCTCGCCTGTGTTGCCACCTGGATTCTGCGCGGGACGTCCTTCTGCTACGTCCCTTCGGCC
CTCAATCCAGCGGACCTTCCTTCCCGCGGCCTGCTGCCGGCTCTGCGGCCTCTTCCGCGTCTTCGCCTTC
GCCCTCAGACGAGTCGGATCTCCCTTTGGGCCGCCTCCCCGCATCGATACCGTCGACCTCGATCGAGACC
TAGAAAAACATGGAGCAATCACAAGTAGCAATACAGCAGCTACCAATGCTGATTGTGCCTGGCTAGAAGC
ACAAGAGGAGGAGGAGGTGGGTTTTCCAGTCACACCTCAGGTACCTTTAAGACCAATGACTTACAAGGCA
GCTGTAGATCTTAGCCACTTTTTAAAAGAAAAGGGGGGACTGGAAGGGCTAATTCACTCCCAACGAAGAC
AAGATATCCTTGATCTGTGGATCTACCACACACAAGGCTACTTCCCTGATTGGCAGAACTACACACCAGG
GCCAGGGATCAGATATCCACTGACCTTTGGATGGTGCTACAAGCTAGTACCAGTTGAGCAAGAGAAGGTA
GAAGAAGCCAATGAAGGAGAGAACACCCGCTTGTTACACCCTGTGAGCCTGCATGGGATGGATGACCCGG
AGAGAGAAGTATTAGAGTGGAGGTTTGACAGCCGCCTAGCATTTCATCACATGGCCCGAGAGCTGCATCC
GGACTGTACTGGGTCTCTCTGGTTAGACCAGATCTGAGCCTGGGAGCTCTCTGGCTAACTAGGGAACCCA
CTGCTTAAGCCTCAATAAAGCTTGCCTTGAGTGCTTCAAGTAGTGTGTGCCCGTCTGTTGTGTGACTCTG
GTAACTAGAGATCCCTCAGACCCTTTTAGTCAGTGTGGAAAATCTCTAGCAGGGCCCGTTTAAACCCGCT
GATCAGCCTCGACTGTGCCTTCTAGTTGCCAGCCATCTGTTGTTTGCCCCTCCCCCGTGCCTTCCTTGAC
CCTGGAAGGTGCCACTCCCACTGTCCTTTCCTAATAAAATGAGGAAATTGCATCGCATTGTCTGAGTAGG
TGTCATTCTATTCTGGGGGGTGGGGTGGGGCAGGACAGCAAGGGGGAGGATTGGGAAGACAATAGCAGGC
ATGCTGGGGATGCGGTGGGCTCTATGGCTTCTGAGGCGGAAAGAACCAGCTGGGGCTCTAGGGGGTATCC
CC
[124 nt withheld, positions 8403-8526]
C
[91 nt withheld, positions 8528-8618]
A
[49 nt withheld, positions 8620-8668]
CCTTTGACGTTGGAGTCCACGTTCTTT
[37 nt withheld, positions 8696-8732]
ACCCTATCTCGGTCTATTCTTTTGATTTATAAGGGATTTTGCCGATTTCGGCCTATTGGTTAAAAAATGA
GCTGATTTAACAAAAATTTAACGCGAATTAATTCTGTGGAATGTGTGTCAGTTAGGGTGTGGAAAGTCCC
CAGGCTCCCCAGCAGGCAGAAGTATGCAAAGCATGCATCTCAATTAGTCAGCAACCAGGTGTGGAAAGTC
CCCAGGCTCCCCAGCAGGCAGAAGTATGCAAAGCATGCATCTCAATTAGTCAGCAACCATAGTCCCGCCC
CTAACTCCGCCCATCCCGCCCCTAACTCCGCCCAGTTCCGCCCATTCTCCGCCCCATGGCTGACTAATTT
TTTTTATTTATGCAGAGGCCGAGGCCGCCTCTGCCTCTGAGCTATTCCAGAAGTAGTGAGGAGGCTTTTT
TGGAGGCCTAGGCTTTTGCAAAAAGCTCCCGGGAGCTTGTATATCCATTTTCGGATCTGATCAGCACGTG
TTGACAATTAATCATCGGCATAGTATATCGGCATAGTATAATACGACAAGGTGAGGAACTAAACCATGGC
CAAGTTGACCAGTGCCGTTCCGGTGCTCACCGCGCGCGACGTCGCCGGAGCGGTCGAGTTCTGGACCGAC
CGGCTCGGGTTCTCCCGGGACTTCGTGGAGGACGACTTCGCCGGTGTGGTCCGGGACGACGTGACCCTGT
TCATCAGCGCGGTCCAGGACCAGGTGGTGCCGGACAACACCCTGGCCTGGGTGTGGGTGCGCGGCCTGGA
CGAGCTGTACGCCGAGTGGTCGGAGGTCGTGTCCACGAACTTCCGGGACGCCTCCGGGCCGGCCATGACC
GAGATCGGCGAGCAGCCGTGGGGGCGGGAGTTCGCCCTGCGCGACCCGGCCGGCAACTGCGTGCACTTCG
TGGCCGAGGAGCAGGACTGACACGTGCTACGAGATTTCGATTCCACCGCCGCCTTCTATGAAAGGTTGGG
CTTCGGAATCGTTTTCCGGGACGCCGGCTGGATGATCCTCCAGCGCGGGGATCTCATGCTGGAGTTCTTC
GCCCACCCCAACTTGTTTATTGCAGCTTATAATGGTTACAAATAAAGCAATAGCATCACAAATTTCACAA
ATAAAGCATTTTTTTCACTGCATTCTAGTTGTGGTTTGTCCAAACTCATCAATGTATCTTATCATGTCTG
TATACCGTCGACCTCTAGCTAGAGCTTGGCGTAATCATGGTCATAGCTGTTTCCTGTGTGAAATTGTTAT
CCGCTCACAATTCCACACAACATACGAGCCGGAAGCATAAAGTGTAAAGCCTGGGGTGCCTAATGAGTGA
GCTAACTCACATTAATTGCGTTGCGCTCACTGCCCGCTTTCCAGTCGGGAAACCTGTCGTGCCAGCTGCA
TTAATGAATCGGCCAACGCGCGGGGAGAGGCGGTTTGCGTATTGGGCGCTCTTCCGCTTCCTCGCTCACT
GACTCGCTGCGCTCGGTCGTTCGGCTGCGGCGAGCGGTATCAGCTCACTCAAAGGCGGTAATACGGTTAT
CCACAGAATCAGGGGATAACGCAGGAAAGAACATGTGAGCAAAAGGCCAGCAAAAGGCCAGGAACCGTAA
AAAGGCCGCGTTGCTGGCGTTTTTCCATAGGCTCCGCCCCCCTGACGAGCATCACAAAAATCGACGCTCA
AGTCAGAGGTGGCGAAACCCGACAGGACTATAAAGATACCAGGCGTTTCCCCCTGGAAGCTCCCTCGTGC
GCTCTCCTGTTCCGACCCTGCCGCTTACCGGATACCTGTCCGCCTTTCTCCCTTCGGGAAGCGTGGCGCT
TTCTCATAGCTCACGCTGTAGGTATCTCAGTTCGGTGTAGGTCGTTCGCTCCAAGCTGGGCTGTGTGCAC
GAACCCCCCGTTCAGCCCGACCGCTGCGCCTTATCCGGTAACTATCGTCTTGAGTCCAACCCGGTAAGAC
ACGACTTATCGCCACTGGCAGCAGCCACTGGTAACAGGATTAGCAGAGCGAGGTATGTAGGCGGTGCTAC
AGAGTTCTTGAAGTGGTGGCCTAACTACGGCTACACTAGAAGAACAGTATTTGGTATCTGCGCTCTGCTG
AAGCCAGTTACCTTCGGAAAAAGAGTTGGTAGCTCTTGATCCGGCAAACAAACCACCGCTGGTAGCGGTG
GTTTTTTTGTTTGCAAGCAGCAGATTACGCGCAGAAAAAAAGGATCTCAAGAAGATCCTTTGATCTTTTC
TACGGGGTCTGACGCTCAGTGGAACGAAAACTCACGTTAAGGGATTTTGGTCATGAGATTATCAAAAAGG
ATCTTCACCTAGATCCTTTTAAATTAAAAATGAAGTTTTAAATCAATCTAAAGTATATATGAGTAAACTT
GGTCTGACAGTTACCAATGCTTAATCAGTGAGGCACCTATCTCAGCGATCTGTCTATTTCGTTCATCCAT
AGTTGCCTGACTCCCCGTCGTGTAGATAACTACGATACGGGAGGGCTTACCATCTGGCCCCAGTGCTGCA
ATGATACCGCGAGACCCACGCTCACCGGCTCCAGATTTATCAGCAATAAACCAGCCAGCCGGAAGGGCCG
AGCGCAGAAGTGGTCCTGCAACTTTATCCGCCTCCATCCAGTCTATTAATTGTTGCCGGGAAGCTAGAGT
AAGTAGTTCGCCAGTTAATAGTTTGCGCAACGTTGTTGCCATTGCTACAGGCATCGTGGTGTCACGCTCG
TCGTTTGGTATGGCTTCATTCAGCTCCGGTTCCCAACGATCAAGGCGAGTTACATGATCCCCCATGTTGT
GCAAAAAAGCGGTTAGCTCCTTCGGTCCTCCGATCGTTGTCAGAAGTAAGTTGGCCGCAGTGTTATCACT
CATGGTTATGGCAGCACTGCATAATTCTCTTACTGTCATGCCATCCGTAAGATGCTTTTCTGTGACTGGT
GAGTACTCAACCAAGTCATTCTGAGAATAGTGTATGCGGCGACCGAGTTGCTCTTGCCCGGCGTCAATAC
GGGATAATACCGCGCCACATAGCAGAACTTTAAAAGTGCTCATCATTGGAAAACGTTCTTCGGGGCGAAA
ACTCTCAAGGATCTTACCGCTGTTGAGATCCAGTTCGATGTAACCCACTCGTGCACCCAACTGATCTTCA
GCATCTTTTACTTTCACCAGCGTTTCTGGGTGAGCAAAAACAGGAAGGCAAAATGCCGCAAAAAAGGGAA
TAAGGGCGACACGGAAATGTTGAATACTCATACTCTTCCTTTTTCAATATTATTGAAGCATTTATCAGGG
TTATTGTCTCATGAGCGGATACATATTTGAATGTATTTAGAAAAATAAACAAATAGGGGTTCCGCGCACA
TTTCCCCGAAAAGTGCCACCTGACGTCGACGGATCGGGAGATCTCCCGATCCCCTATGGTGCACTCTCAG
TACAATCTGCTCTGATGCCGCATAGTTAAGCCAGTATCTGCTCCCTGCTTGTGTGTTGGAGGTCGCTGAG
TAGTGCGCGAGCAAAATTTAAGCTACAACAAGGCAAGGCTTGACCGACAATTGCATGAAGAATCTGCTTA
GGGTTAGGCGTTTTGCGCTGCTTCGCGATGTACGGGCCAGATATACGCGTTGACATTGATTATTGACTAG
TTATTAATAGTAATCAATTACGGGGTCATTAGTTCATAGCCCATATATGGAGTTCCGCGTTACATAACTT
ACGGTAAATGGCCCGCCTGGCTGACCGCCCAACGACCCCCGCCCATTGACGTCAATAATGACGTATGTTC
CCATAGTAACGCCAATAGGGACTTTCCATTGACGTCAATGGGTGGAGTATTTACGGTAAACTGCCCACTT
GGCAGTACATCAAGTGTATCATATGCCAAGTACGCCCCCTATTGACGTCAATGACGGTAAATGGCCCGCC
TGGCATTATGCCCAGTACATGACCTTATGGGACTTTCCTACTTGGCAGTACATCTACGTATTAGTCATCG
CTATTACCATGGTGATGCGGTTTTGGCAGTACATCAATGGGCGTGGATAGCGGTTTGACTCACGGGGATT
TCCAAGTCTCCACCCCATTGACGTCAATGGGAGTTTGTTTTGGCACCAAAATCAACGGGACTTTCCAAAA
TGTCGTAACAACTCCGCCCCATTGACGCAAATGGGCGGTAGGCGTGTACGGTGGGAGGTCTATATAAGCA
GCGCGTTTTGCCTGTACTGGGTCTCTCTGGTTAGACCAGATCTGAGCCTGGGAGCTCTCTGGCTAACTAG
GGAACCCACTGCTTAAGCCTCAATAAAGCTTGCCTTGAGTGCTTCAAGTAGTGTGTGCCCGTCTGTTGTG
TGACTCTGGTAACTAGAGATCCCTCAGACCCTTTTAGTCAGTGTGGAAAATCTCTAGCAGTGGCGCCCGA
ACAGGGACTTGAAAGCGAAAGGGAAACCAGAGGAGCTCTCTCGACGCAGGACTCGGCTTGCTGAAGCGCG
CACGGCAAGAGGCGAGGGGCGGCGACTGGTGAGTACGCCAAAAATTTTGACTAGCGGAGGCTAGAAGGAG
AGAGATGGGTGCGAGAGCGTCAGTATTAAGCGGGGGAGAATTAGATCGCGATGGGAAAAAATTCGGTTAA
GGCCAGGGGGAAAGAAAAAATATAAATTAAAACATATAGTATGGGCAAGCAGGGAGCTAGAACGATTCGC
AGTTAATCCTGGCCTGTTAGAAACATCAGAAGGCTGTAGACAAATACTGGGACAGCTACAACCATCCCTT
CAGACAGGATCAGAAGAACTTAGATCATTATATAATACAGTAGCAACCCTCTATTGTGTGCATCAAAGGA
TAGAGATAAAAGACACCAAGGAAGCTTTAGACAAGATAGAGGAAGAGCAAAACAAAAGTAAGACCACCGC
ACAGCAAGCGGCCGCTGATCTTCAGACCTGGAGGAGGAGATATGAGGGACAATTGGAGAAGTGAATTATA
TAAATATAAAGTAGTAAAAATTGAACCATTAGGAGTAGCACCCACCAAGGCAAAGAGAAGAGTGGTGCAG
AGAGAAAAAAGAGCAGTGGGAATAGGAGCTTTGTTCCTTGGGTTCTTGGGAGCAGCAGGAAGCACTATGG
GCGCAGCGTCAATGACGCTGACGGTACAGGCCAGACAATTATTGTCTGGTATAGTGCAGCAGCAGAACAA
TTTGCTGAGGGCTATTGAGGCGCAACAGCATCTGTTGCAACTCACAGTCTGGGGCATCAAGCAGCTCCAG
GCAAGAATCCTGGCTGTGGAAAGATACCTAAAGGATCAACAGCTCCTGGGGATTTGGGGTTGCTCTGGAA
AACTCATTTGCACCACTGCTGTGCCTTGGAATGCTAGTTGGAGTAATAAATCTCTGGAACAGATTTGGAA
TCACACGACCTGGATGGAGTGGGACAGAGAAATTAACAATTACACAAGCTTAATACACTCCTTAATTGAA
GAATCGCAAAACCAGCAAGAAAAGAATGAACAAGAATTATTGGAATTAGATAAATGGGCAAGTTTGTGGA
ATTGGTTTAACATAACAAATTGGCTGTGGTATATAAAATTATTCATAATGATAGTAGGAGGCTTGGTAGG
TTTAAGAATAGTTTTTGCTGTACTTTCTA
